Addgene plasmid #51717: pFRT/FLAG/HA MOV10 D645N
Purpose: plasmid expresses FLAG/HA-tagged MOV10 D645N
Depositing lab: Markus Landthaler. Depositing organization: Max-Delbrueck-Centrum fuer Molekulare Medizin (MDC). Publication: MOV10 Is a 5' to 3' RNA helicase contributing to UPF1 mRNA target degradation by translocation along 3' UTRs. Gregersen LH, Schueler M, Munschauer M, Mastrobuoni G, Chen W, Kempa S, Dieterich C, Landthaler M. Mol Cell. 2014 May 22;54(4):573-85. doi: 10.1016/j.molcel.2014.03.017. Epub 2014 Apr 10. PubMed 24726324.
Backbone
  Vector backbone: pFRT/FLAG/HA-DEST
  Backbone size w/o insert (bp): 5299
  Vector type: Mammalian Expression
  Selectable markers: Hygromycin
Growth in bacteria
  Bacterial resistance: Ampicillin, 100 μg/mL
  Growth temperature: 37°C
  Growth strain: DH5alpha
  Copy number: High Copy
Gene/Insert
  Gene/Insert name: MOV10 D645N
  Species: H. sapiens (human)
  Insert size (bp): 3012
  Mutation: D645N
  GenBank ID: NP_001123551
  Entrez Gene: MOV10 (a.k.a. fSAP113, gb110)
  Tag / fusion protein: FLAG/HA (N terminal on insert)
  Cloning method: Gateway Cloning
  Sequencing primers: 5′ CMV; 3′ BGH
Terms and licenses: Academic/Nonprofit Terms; Industry Terms: Not Available to Industry
How to cite: pFRT/FLAG/HA MOV10 D645N was a gift from Markus Landthaler (Addgene plasmid # 51717 ; http://n2t.net/addgene:51717 ; RRID:Addgene_51717)
