[The description below was written by a language model from this plasmid's Addgene catalogue record and pLannotate feature annotations shown in this document.]
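Description:
pFRT/FLAG/HA MOV10 D645N is a mammalian expression plasmid made by Gateway recombination of a human MOV10 coding sequence into the pFRT/FLAG/HA-DEST destination backbone. In bacteria it is maintained as a high-copy plasmid through a ColE1/pUC-type origin and selected with ampicillin via the β-lactamase gene. A fragment of the f1 origin and remnants of lac regulatory sequence are also annotated in the backbone.

The expression cassette runs from the CMV immediate-early enhancer and promoter, through a T7 promoter, into an N-terminal FLAG/HA tag. The feature table detects only the FLAG portion; the HA tag is recorded in the catalogue fields. An attB1 site then precedes the roughly 3 kb MOV10 open reading frame, followed by attB2 and the bovine growth hormone polyadenylation signal. A V5 epitope sequence is annotated downstream of attB2, but the record lists only the N-terminal tag, so whether V5 is translated is not stated. The insert carries the D645N substitution. The record does not explain its effect, though the associated publication characterises MOV10 as a 5' to 3' RNA helicase acting in UPF1-linked mRNA degradation.

Downstream of the cassette, an FRT site directly precedes a hygromycin resistance gene with an SV40 poly(A) signal. No full promoter is annotated in front of this gene. This arrangement is typical of FLP-mediated integration systems, where recombination into a genomic FRT site in a suitable host cell line places the marker behind a resident promoter, so that hygromycin selects for single-copy, site-specific integrants. The plasmid therefore suits transient or stable expression of epitope-tagged mutant MOV10, for example for immunoprecipitation or comparison with the wild-type protein.
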