Features (pLannotate 1.2.2; 24 found; start..end, strand, type, name):
     67..108     +  CDS            V5 tag: epitope tag from simian virus 5
    152..376     +  polyA_signal   bGH poly(A) signal: bovine growth hormone polyadenylation signal
    380..401     +  promoter       SV40 promoter (fragment): SV40 enhancer and early promoter
    422..655     +  rep_origin     f1 ori (fragment) (sequence partly withheld): f1 bacteriophage origin of replication; arrow indicates direction of (+) strand synthesis
    660..707     +  protein_bind   FRT: FLP-mediated recombination occurs in the 8-bp core sequence TCTAGAAA (Turan and Bode, 2011). FLP recombinase from the Saccharomyces cerevisiae 2μ plasmid
    715..1737    +  CDS            HygR: aminoglycoside phosphotransferase from E. coli; aph(4)-Ia; confers resistance to hygromycin
   1747..1872    +  CDS            ble (fragment): BLE_KLEPN - Experimental evidence at protein level: Swiss-Prot protein existence level 1. Binding protein with a strong affinity to the bleomycin family of antibiotics. Binds to CL990; an antimitotic-antibiotic compound. From Klebsiella pneumoniae.
   1867..1988    +  polyA_signal   SV40 poly(A) signal: SV40 polyadenylation signal
   2061..2077    -  protein_bind   lac operator: The lac repressor binds to the lac operator to inhibit transcription in E. coli. This inhibition can be relieved by adding lactose or isopropyl-β-D-thiogalactopyranoside (IPTG). lac repressor encoded by lacI
   2085..2115    -  promoter       lac promoter: promoter for the E. coli lac operon
   2130..2151    -  protein_bind   CAP binding site: CAP binding activates transcription in the presence of cAMP. E. coli catabolite activator protein
   2164..2256    -  CDS            lacI (fragment): lac repressor; lacI; The lac repressor binds to the lac operator to inhibit transcription in E. coli. This inhibition can be relieved by adding lactose or isopropyl-β-D-thiogalactopyranoside (IPTG).
   2439..3027    -  rep_origin     ori: high-copy-number ColE1/pMB1/pBR322/pUC origin of replication
   3198..4058    -  CDS            AmpR: β-lactamase; bla; confers resistance to ampicillin, carbenicillin, and related antibiotics
   4059..4163    -  promoter       AmpR promoter: bla
   4222..4274    -  misc_feature   bom (fragment): basis of mobility region from pBR322
   4429..4808    +  enhancer       CMV enhancer: human cytomegalovirus immediate early enhancer
   4809..5012    +  promoter       CMV promoter: human cytomegalovirus (CMV) immediate early promoter
   5008..5041    +  LTR            5' LTR (truncated) (fragment): truncated 5' long terminal repeat (LTR) from HIV-1
   5057..5075    +  promoter       T7 promoter: promoter for bacteriophage T7 RNA polymerase
   5152..5172    +  CDS            FLAG (fragment): FLAG® epitope tag, followed by an enterokinase cleavage site
   5215..5239    +  protein_bind   attB1: mutant version of attB; recombination site for the Gateway® BP reaction BP Clonase™
   5266..8274    +  CDS            MOV10: MOV10_HUMAN - Also known as KIAA1631. Experimental evidence at protein level: Swiss-Prot protein existence level 1. (Microbial infection) Required for RNA-directed transcription and replication of the human hepatitis delta virus (HDV). Interacts with small capped HDV RNAs derived from genomic hairpin structures that mark the initiation sites of RNA-dependent HDV RNA transcription. From Homo sapiens (Human).
   8301..14      -  protein_bind   attB2 (across the origin): mutant version of attB; recombination site for the Gateway® BP reaction BP Clonase™
>Addgene plasmid #51717 | pFRT/FLAG/HA MOV10 D645N | depositor full sequence | sequence record 79177 | pFRT/FLAG/HA MOV10 D645N sequence 8311 bps
TTGTACAAAGTGGTTGATATCCAGCACAGTGGCGGCCGCTCAAGTCTAGAGGGCCCGCGGTTCGAAGGTA
AGCCTATCCCTAACCCTCTCCTCGGTCTCGATTCTACGCTCGAGTCTAGAGGGCCCGTTTAAACCCGCTG
ATCAGCCTCGACTGTGCCTTCTAGTTGCCAGCCATCTGTTGTTTGCCCCTCCCCCGTGCCTTCCTTGACC
CTGGAAGGTGCCACTCCCACTGTCCTTTCCTAATAAAATGAGGAAATTGCATCGCATTGTCTGAGTAGGT
GTCATTCTATTCTGGGGGGTGGGGTGGGGCAGGACAGCAAGGGGGAGGATTGGGAAGACAATAGCAGGCA
TGCTGGGGATGCGGTGGGCTCTATGGCTTCTGAGGCGGAAAGAACCAGCTGGGGCTCTAGGGGGTATCCC
C
[124 nt withheld, positions 422-545]
C
[91 nt withheld, positions 547-637]
AGGGTGATGGTTCACGTACCTAGAAGTTCCTATTCCGAAGTTCCTATTCTCTAGAAAGTATAGGAACTTC
CTTGGCCAAAAAGCCTGAACTCACCGCGACGTCTGTCGAGAAGTTTCTGATCGAAAAGTTCGACAGCGTC
TCCGACCTGATGCAGCTCTCGGAGGGCGAAGAATCTCGTGCTTTCAGCTTCGATGTAGGAGGGCGTGGAT
ATGTCCTGCGGGTAAATAGCTGCGCCGATGGTTTCTACAAAGATCGTTATGTTTATCGGCACTTTGCATC
GGCCGCGCTCCCGATTCCGGAAGTGCTTGACATTGGGGAATTCAGCGAGAGCCTGACCTATTGCATCTCC
CGCCGTGCACAGGGTGTCACGTTGCAAGACCTGCCTGAAACCGAACTGCCCGCTGTTCTGCAGCCGGTCG
CGGAGGCCATGGATGCGATCGCTGCGGCCGATCTTAGCCAGACGAGCGGGTTCGGCCCATTCGGACCGCA
AGGAATCGGTCAATACACTACATGGCGTGATTTCATATGCGCGATTGCTGATCCCCATGTGTATCACTGG
CAAACTGTGATGGACGACACCGTCAGTGCGTCCGTCGCGCAGGCTCTCGATGAGCTGATGCTTTGGGCCG
AGGACTGCCCCGAAGTCCGGCACCTCGTGCACGCGGATTTCGGCTCCAACAATGTCCTGACGGACAATGG
CCGCATAACAGCGGTCATTGACTGGAGCGAGGCGATGTTCGGGGATTCCCAATACGAGGTCGCCAACATC
TTCTTCTGGAGGCCGTGGTTGGCTTGTATGGAGCAGCAGACGCGCTACTTCGAGCGGAGGCATCCGGAGC
TTGCAGGATCGCCGCGGCTCCGGGCGTATATGCTCCGCATTGGTCTTGACCAACTCTATCAGAGCTTGGT
TGACGGCAATTTCGATGATGCAGCTTGGGCGCAGGGTCGATGCGACGCAATCGTCCGATCCGGAGCCGGG
ACTGTCGGGCGTACACAAATCGCCCGCAGAAGCGCGGCCGTCTGGACCGATGGCTGTGTAGAAGTACTCG
CCGATAGTGGAAACCGACGCCCCAGCACTCGTCCGAGGGCAAAGGAATAGCACGTACTACGAGATTTCGA
TTCCACCGCCGCCTTCTATGAAAGGTTGGGCTTCGGAATCGTTTTCCGGGACGCCGGCTGGATGATCCTC
CAGCGCGGGGATCTCATGCTGGAGTTCTTCGCCCACCCCAACTTGTTTATTGCAGCTTATAATGGTTACA
AATAAAGCAATAGCATCACAAATTTCACAAATAAAGCATTTTTTTCACTGCATTCTAGTTGTGGTTTGTC
CAAACTCATCAATGTATCTTATCATGTCTGTATACCGTCGACCTCTAGCTAGAGCTTGGCGTAATCATGG
TCATAGCTGTTTCCTGTGTGAAATTGTTATCCGCTCACAATTCCACACAACATACGAGCCGGAAGCATAA
AGTGTAAAGCCTGGGGTGCCTAATGAGTGAGCTAACTCACATTAATTGCGTTGCGCTCACTGCCCGCTTT
CCAGTCGGGAAACCTGTCGTGCCAGCTGCATTAATGAATCGGCCAACGCGCGGGGAGAGGCGGTTTGCGT
ATTGGGCGCTCTTCCGCTTCCTCGCTCACTGACTCGCTGCGCTCGGTCGTTCGGCTGCGGCGAGCGGTAT
CAGCTCACTCAAAGGCGGTAATACGGTTATCCACAGAATCAGGGGATAACGCAGGAAAGAACATGTGAGC
AAAAGGCCAGCAAAAGGCCAGGAACCGTAAAAAGGCCGCGTTGCTGGCGTTTTTCCATAGGCTCCGCCCC
CCTGACGAGCATCACAAAAATCGACGCTCAAGTCAGAGGTGGCGAAACCCGACAGGACTATAAAGATACC
AGGCGTTTCCCCCTGGAAGCTCCCTCGTGCGCTCTCCTGTTCCGACCCTGCCGCTTACCGGATACCTGTC
CGCCTTTCTCCCTTCGGGAAGCGTGGCGCTTTCTCATAGCTCACGCTGTAGGTATCTCAGTTCGGTGTAG
GTCGTTCGCTCCAAGCTGGGCTGTGTGCACGAACCCCCCGTTCAGCCCGACCGCTGCGCCTTATCCGGTA
ACTATCGTCTTGAGTCCAACCCGGTAAGACACGACTTATCGCCACTGGCAGCAGCCACTGGTAACAGGAT
TAGCAGAGCGAGGTATGTAGGCGGTGCTACAGAGTTCTTGAAGTGGTGGCCTAACTACGGCTACACTAGA
AGGACAGTATTTGGTATCTGCGCTCTGCTGAAGCCAGTTACCTTCGGAAAAAGAGTTGGTAGCTCTTGAT
CCGGCAAACAAACCACCGCTGGTAGCGGTGGTTTTTTTGTTTGCAAGCAGCAGATTACGCGCAGAAAAAA
AGGATCTCAAGAAGATCCTTTGATCTTTTCTACGGGGTCTGACGCTCAGTGGAACGAAAACTCACGTTAA
GGGATTTTGGTCATGAGATTATCAAAAAGGATCTTCACCTAGATCCTTTTAAATTAAAAATGAAGTTTTA
AATCAATCTAAAGTATATATGAGTAAACTTGGTCTGACAGTTACCAATGCTTAATCAGTGAGGCACCTAT
CTCAGCGATCTGTCTATTTCGTTCATCCATAGTTGCCTGACTCCCCGTCGTGTAGATAACTACGATACGG
GAGGGCTTACCATCTGGCCCCAGTGCTGCAATGATACCGCGAGACCCACGCTCACCGGCTCCAGATTTAT
CAGCAATAAACCAGCCAGCCGGAAGGGCCGAGCGCAGAAGTGGTCCTGCAACTTTATCCGCCTCCATCCA
GTCTATTAATTGTTGCCGGGAAGCTAGAGTAAGTAGTTCGCCAGTTAATAGTTTGCGCAACGTTGTTGCC
ATTGCTACAGGCATCGTGGTGTCACGCTCGTCGTTTGGTATGGCTTCATTCAGCTCCGGTTCCCAACGAT
CAAGGCGAGTTACATGATCCCCCATGTTGTGCAAAAAAGCGGTTAGCTCCTTCGGTCCTCCGATCGTTGT
CAGAAGTAAGTTGGCCGCAGTGTTATCACTCATGGTTATGGCAGCACTGCATAATTCTCTTACTGTCATG
CCATCCGTAAGATGCTTTTCTGTGACTGGTGAGTACTCAACCAAGTCATTCTGAGAATAGTGTATGCGGC
GACCGAGTTGCTCTTGCCCGGCGTCAATACGGGATAATACCGCGCCACATAGCAGAACTTTAAAAGTGCT
CATCATTGGAAAACGTTCTTCGGGGCGAAAACTCTCAAGGATCTTACCGCTGTTGAGATCCAGTTCGATG
TAACCCACTCGTGCACCCAACTGATCTTCAGCATCTTTTACTTTCACCAGCGTTTCTGGGTGAGCAAAAA
CAGGAAGGCAAAATGCCGCAAAAAAGGGAATAAGGGCGACACGGAAATGTTGAATACTCATACTCTTCCT
TTTTCAATATTATTGAAGCATTTATCAGGGTTATTGTCTCATGAGCGGATACATATTTGAATGTATTTAG
AAAAATAAACAAATAGGGGTTCCGCGCACATTTCCCCGAAAAGTGCCACCTGACGTCGACGGATCGGGAG
ATCTCCCGATCCCCTATGGTGCACTCTCAGTACAATCTGCTCTGATGCCGCATAGTTAAGCCAGTATCTG
CTCCCTGCTTGTGTGTTGGAGGTCGCTGAGTAGTGCGCGAGCAAAATTTAAGCTACAACAAGGCAAGGCT
TGACCGACAATTGCATGAAGAATCTGCTTAGGGTTAGGCGTTTTGCGCTGCTTCGCGATGTACGGGCCAG
ATATACGCGTTGACATTGATTATTGACTAGTTATTAATAGTAATCAATTACGGGGTCATTAGTTCATAGC
CCATATATGGAGTTCCGCGTTACATAACTTACGGTAAATGGCCCGCCTGGCTGACCGCCCAACGACCCCC
GCCCATTGACGTCAATAATGACGTATGTTCCCATAGTAACGCCAATAGGGACTTTCCATTGACGTCAATG
GGTGGAGTATTTACGGTAAACTGCCCACTTGGCAGTACATCAAGTGTATCATATGCCAAGTACGCCCCCT
ATTGACGTCAATGACGGTAAATGGCCCGCCTGGCATTATGCCCAGTACATGACCTTATGGGACTTTCCTA
CTTGGCAGTACATCTACGTATTAGTCATCGCTATTACCATGGTGATGCGGTTTTGGCAGTACATCAATGG
GCGTGGATAGCGGTTTGACTCACGGGGATTTCCAAGTCTCCACCCCATTGACGTCAATGGGAGTTTGTTT
TGGCACCAAAATCAACGGGACTTTCCAAAATGTCGTAACAACTCCGCCCCATTGACGCAAATGGGCGGTA
GGCGTGTACGGTGGGAGGTCTATATAAGCAGAGCTCTCTGGCTAACTAGAGAACCCACTGCTTACTGGCT
TATCGAAATTAATACGACTCACTATAGGGAGACCCAAGCTGGCTAGCGAGCTCGGATCGATCCATCGATA
GTGTGGTGGAATTCTGATCGCCGCCGCCATGGACTACAAGGACGACGATGACAAGTACCCTTATGACGTG
CCCGATTACGCTTTGAACCAGATATCAACAAGTTTGTACAAAAAAGCAGGCTCCACCATGGGAACCAATT
CAGTCGACATGCCCAGTAAGTTCAGCTGCCGGCAGCTCCGGGAGGCGGGCCAGTGTTTCGAGAGTTTCCT
GGTCGTTCGGGGACTGGACATGGAGACAGATCGCGAGCGGCTGCGGACCATTTATAACCGCGACTTCAAG
ATCAGCTTTGGGACCCCCGCCCCTGGCTTCTCCTCCATGCTGTATGGAATGAAGATTGCAAATCTGGCCT
ACGTCACCAAGACTCGGGTCAGGTTCTTCAGACTCGACCGCTGGGCCGACGTGCGGTTCCCAGAAAAGAG
GAGAATGAAGCTGGGGTCAGATATCAGCAAACACCACAAGTCACTGCTAGCCAAGATCTTTTATGACAGG
GCTGAGTATCTTCATGGGAAACATGGTGTGGATGTGGAAGTCCAGGGGCCCCATGAAGCCCGAGATGGGC
AGCTCCTTATCCGCCTGGATTTGAACCGCAAAGAGGTGCTGACCCTGAGGCTTCGGAATGGCGGAACCCA
GTCTGTTACCCTCACTCACCTCTTCCCACTCTGCCGGACACCCCAGTTTGCTTTCTACAATGAAGACCAG
GAGTTGCCCTGTCCACTGGGCCCCGGTGAATGCTATGAACTCCATGTCCATTGTAAGACCAGCTTTGTGG
GCTACTTCCCAGCCACAGTGCTCTGGGAGCTGCTGGGACCTGGGGAGTCGGGTTCAGAAGGAGCCGGCAC
ATTCTACATTGCCCGCTTCTTGGCTGCCGTCGCCCACAGCCCCCTGGCTGCACAGCTGAAGCCCATGACT
CCCTTCAAGCGGACCCGGATCACCGGAAACCCTGTGGTGACCAATCGGATAGAGGAAGGAGAGAGACCTG
ACCGCGCTAAGGGCTATGACCTGGAGTTAAGTATGGCGCTGGGGACATACTACCCACCTCCCCGCCTCAG
GCAGCTGCTCCCCATGCTTCTTCAGGGAACAAGTATCTTCACTGCCCCTAAGGAGATCGCAGAGATCAAG
GCCCAGCTGGAGACAGCCCTGAAGTGGAGGAACTATGAGGTGAAGCTGCGGCTGCTGCTGCACCTGGAGG
AACTGCAGATGGAGCATGATATCCGGCACTATGACCTGGAGTCGGTGCCCATGACCTGGGACCCTGTGGA
CCAGAACCCCAGGCTGCTCACGCTGGAGGTTCCTGGAGTGACTGAGAGCCGCCCCTCAGTGCTACGGGGC
GACCACCTGTTTGCCCTTTTGTCCTCGGAGACACACCAGGAGGACCCCATCACATATAAGGGCTTTGTGC
ACAAGGTGGAATTGGACCGTGTCAAGCTGAGCTTTTCCATGAGCCTCCTGAGCCGCTTTGTGGATGGGCT
GACCTTCAAGGTGAACTTTACCTTCAACCGCCAGCCGCTGCGAGTCCAGCACCGTGCCCTGGAGCTGACA
GGGCGCTGGCTGCTGTGGCCCATGCTCTTTCCTGTGGCACCTCGGGACGTCCCGCTGCTGCCCTCAGATG
TGAAACTCAAGCTGTACGACCGGAGTCTGGAGTCAAACCCAGAGCAGCTGCAGGCCATGAGGCACATTGT
TACGGGCACCACCCGTCCAGCCCCCTACATCATCTTTGGGCCTCCAGGCACCGGCAAGACTGTCACGTTA
GTGGAGGCAATTAAGCAGGTGGTGAAGCACTTGCCCAAAGCCCACATCTTGGCCTGCGCTCCATCCAACT
CAGGGGCTGACCTACTCTGTCAAAGGCTCCGGGTCCACCTTCCTAGCTCCATCTACCGCCTCCTGGCCCC
CAGCAGGGACATCCGCATGGTACCTGAGGACATCAAGCCCTGCTGCAACTGGGACGCAAAGAAGGGGGAG
TATGTATTTCCCGCCAAGAAGAAGCTGCAGGAATACCGGGTCTTAATTACCACCCTCATCACTGCCGGCA
GGTTGGTCTCGGCCCAGTTTCCCATTGATCACTTCACACACATCTTCATCAATGAGGCTGGCCACTGCAT
GGAGCCTGAGAGTCTGGTAGCTATAGCAGGGCTGATGGAAGTAAAGGAAACAGGTGATCCAGGAGGGCAG
CTGGTGCTGGCAGGAGACCCTCGGCAGCTGGGGCCTGTGCTGCGTTCCCCACTGACCCAGAAGCATGGAC
TGGGATACTCACTGCTGGAGCGGCTGCTCACCTACAACTCCCTGTACAAGAAGGGCCCTGATGGCTATGA
CCCCCAGTTCATAACCAAGCTGCTCCGCAACTACAGGTCTCATCCCACCATCCTGGACATTCCTAACCAG
CTCTATTATGAAGGGGAGCTGCAGGCCTGTGCTGATGTCGTGGATCGAGAACGCTTCTGCCGCTGGGCGG
GCCTACCTCGACAGGGCTTTCCCATCATCTTTCACGGCGTAATGGGCAAAGATGAGCGTGAAGGCAACAG
CCCATCCTTCTTCAACCCTGAAGAGGCTGCCACAGTGACTTCCTACCTGAAGCTGCTCCTGGCCCCCTCC
TCCAAGAAGGGCAAAGCTCGCCTGAGCCCTCGAAGTGTGGGCGTCATCTCCCCGTACCGGAAACAGGTGG
AGAAAATCCGTTACTGCATCACCAAACTTGACAGGGAGCTTCGAGGACTGGATGACATCAAGGACTTGAA
GGTGGGTTCAGTAGAAGAATTCCAAGGCCAAGAACGAAGCGTCATCCTCATCTCCACCGTGCGAAGCAGC
CAGAGCTTTGTGCAGCTGGATCTGGACTTTAATCTGGGTTTCCTTAAGAACCCCAAGAGGTTCAATGTAG
CTGTGACCCGGGCCAAGGCCCTGCTCATCATCGTGGGGAACCCCCTTCTCCTGGGCCATGACCCTGACTG
GAAAGTATTCCTGGAGTTCTGTAAAGAAAACGGAGGGTATACCGGGTGTCCCTTCCCTGCCAAACTGGAC
CTGCAACAGGGACAGAATTTACTGCAAGGTCTGAGCAAGCTCAGCCCCTCTACCTCAGGGCCCCACAGCC
ATGACTACCTCCCCCAGGAGCGGGAGGGTGAAGGGGGCCTGTCTCTGCAAGTGGAGCCAGAGTGGAGGAA
TGAGCTCTGAGCGGCCGCACTCGAGATATCTAGACCCAGCTTTC
