>Addgene plasmid #51717 | pFRT/FLAG/HA MOV10 D645N | addgene partial sequence | sequence record 80660 | CMV-F 5'-CGCAAATGGGCGGTAGGCGTG-3'
CAGAGCTCTCTGGCTAACTAGAGAACCCACTGCTTACTGGCTTATCGAAATTAATACGACTCACTATAGG
GAGACCCAAGCTGGCTAGCGAGCTCGGATCGATCCATCGATAGTGTGGTGGAATTCTGATCGCCGCCGCC
ATGGACTACAAGGACGACGATGACAAGTACCCTTATGACGTGCCCGATTACGCTTTGAACCAGATATCAA
CAAGTTTGTACAAAAAAGCAGGCTCCACCATGGGAACCAATTCAGTCGACATGCCCAGTAAGTTCAGCTG
CCGGCAGCTCCGGGAGGCGGGCCAGTGTTTCGAGAGTTTCCTGGTCGTTCGGGGACTGGACATGGAGACA
GATCGCGAGCGGCTGCGGACCATTTATAACCGCGACTTCAAGATCAGCTTTGGGACCCCCGCCCCTGGCT
TCTCCTCCATGCTGTATGGAATGAAGATTGCAAATCTGGCCTACGTCACCAAGACTCGGGTCAGGTTCTT
CAGACTCGACCGCTGGGCCGACGTGCGGTTCCCAGAAAAGAGGAGAATGAAGCTGGGGTCAGATATCAGC
AAACACCACAAGTCACTGCTAGCCAAGATCTTTTATGACAGGGCTGAGTATCTTCATGGGAAACATGGTG
TGGATGTGGAAGTCCAGGGGCCCCATGAAGCCCGAGATGGGCAGCTCCTTATCCGCCTGGATTTGAACCG
CAAAGAGGTGCTGACCCTGAGGCTTCGGAATGGCGGAACCCAGTCTGTTACCCTCACTCACCTCTTCCCA
CTCTGCCGGACACCCCAGTTTGCTTTCTACAATGAAGACCAGGAGTTGCCCTGTCCACTGGGCCCCGGTG
AATGCTATGAACTCCATGTCCATTGTAAGACCAGCTTTGTGGGCTACTTCCCAGCCACAGTGCTCTGGGA
GCTGCTGGGACCTGGGGAGTCGGGTTCAGAA
