>Addgene plasmid #51717 | pFRT/FLAG/HA MOV10 D645N | addgene partial sequence | sequence record 80959 | BGH-rev 5'-TAGAAGGCACAGTCGAGG-3'
TAGACTCGAGCGTAGAATCGAGACCGAGGAGAGGGTTAGGGATAGGCTTACCTTCGAACCGCGGGCCCTC
TAGACTTGAGCGGCCGCCACTGTGCTGGATATCAACCACTTTGTACAAGAAAGCTGGGTCTAGATATCTC
GAGTGCGGCCGCTCAGAGCTCATTCCTCCACTCTGGCTCCACTTGCAGAGACAGGCCCCCTTCACCCTCC
CGCTCCTGGGGGAGGTAGTCATGGCTGTGGGGCCCTGAGGTAGAGGGGCTGAGCTTGCTCAGACCTTGCA
GTAAATTCTGTCCCTGTTGCAGGTCCAGTTTGGCAGGGAAGGGACACCCGGTATACCCTCCGTTTTCTTT
ACAGAACTCCAGGAATACTTTCCAGTCAGGGTCATGGCCCAGGAGAAGGGGGTTCCCCACGATGATGAGC
AGGGCCTTGGCCCGGGTCACAGCTACATTGAACCTCTTGGGGTTCTTAAGGAAACCCAGATTAAAGTCCA
GATCCAGCTGCACAAAGCTCTGGCTGCTTCGCACGGTGGAGATGAGGATGACGCTTCGTTCTTGGCCTTG
GAATTCTTCTACTGAACCCACCTTCAAGTCCTTGATGTCATCCAGTCCTCGAAGCTCCCTGTCAAGTTTG
GTGATGCAGTAACGGATTTTCTCCACCTGTTTCCGGTACGGGGAGATGACGCCCACACTTCGAGGGCTCA
GGCGAGCTTTGCCCTTCTTGGAGGAGGGGGCCAGGAGCAGCTTCAGGTAGGAAGTCACTGTGGCAGCCTC
TTCAGGGTTGAAGAAGGATGGGCTGTTGCCTTCACGCTCATCTTTGCCCATTACGCCGTGAAAGATGATG
GGAAAGCCCTGTCGAGGTAGGCCCGCCCAGCGGCAGAAGCGTTCTCGATCCACGACATCAGCACAGGCCT
GCAGCTCCC
