>Addgene plasmid #51717 | pFRT/FLAG/HA MOV10 D645N | addgene partial sequence | sequence record 81514 | MOV10-F 5'-gctgccctcagatgtgaaa-3'
ACCCAGAGCAGCTGCAGGCCATGAGGCACATTGTTACGGGCACCACCCGTCCAGCCCCCTACATCATCTT
TGGGCCTCCAGGCACCGGCAAGACTGTCACGTTAGTGGAGGCAATTAAGCAGGTGGTGAAGCACTTGCCC
AAAGCCCACATCTTGGCCTGCGCTCCATCCAACTCAGGGGCTGACCTACTCTGTCAAAGGCTCCGGGTCC
ACCTTCCTAGCTCCATCTACCGCCTCCTGGCCCCCAGCAGGGACATCCGCATGGTACCTGAGGACATCAA
GCCCTGCTGCAACTGGGACGCAAAGAAGGGGGAGTATGTATTTCCCGCCAAGAAGAAGCTGCAGGAATAC
CGGGTCTTAATTACCACCCTCATCACTGCCGGCAGGTTGGTCTCGGCCCAGTTTCCCATTGATCACTTCA
CACACATCTTCATCAATGAGGCTGGCCACTGCATGGAGCCTGAGAGTCTGGTAGCTATAGCAGGGCTGAT
GGAAGTAAAGGAAACAGGTGATCCAGGAGGGCAGCTGGTGCTGGCAGGAGACCCTCGGCAGCTGGGGCCT
GTGCTGCGTTCCCCACTGACCCAGAAGCATGGACTGGGATACTCACTGCTGGAGCGGCTGCTCACCTACA
ACTCCCTGTACAAGAAGGGCCCTGATGGCTATGACCCCCAGTTCATAACCAAGCTGCTCCGCAACTACAG
GTCTCATCCCACCATCCTGGACATTCCTAACCAGCTCTATTATGAAGGGGAGCTGCAGGCCTGTGCTGAT
GTCGTGGATCGAGAACGCTTCTGCCGCTGGGCGGGCCTACCTCGACAGGGCTTTCCCATCATCTTTCACG
GCGTAATGGGCAA
